Addgene plasmid #160510: tetO-Fzd1-IRES-tdTomato (TET006)
Purpose: This plasmid expresses Fzd1 under the activation of tTA trans-activator along with fluorescent marker tdTomato.
Depositing lab: C. Ron Yu. Depositing organization: Stowers Institute for Medical Research. Publication: Molecular Control of Circuit Plasticity and the Permanence of Imprinted Odor Memory. Wu Y, Ma L, Qiu Q, Xu W, Misra A, Duyck K, Blanck J, Scott AR, Chen S, Hassan H, Corbin TJ, Moran A, Hall K, Li H, Perera A, Yu CR. bioRxiv 2022 10.1101/2022.03.29.486284.
Backbone
  Vector backbone: tetO-V1rj3-IRES-tdTomato
  Backbone manufacturer: Yu lab
  Vector type: Mammalian Expression
Growth in bacteria
  Bacterial resistance: Ampicillin, 100 μg/mL
  Growth temperature: 37°C
  Growth strain: DH5alpha
  Copy number: High Copy
Gene/Insert
  Gene/Insert name: Fzd1 (alt name: Frizzled 1)
  Species: M. musculus (mouse)
  Insert size (bp): 1929
  Entrez Gene: Fzd1 (a.k.a. AW227548, FZ-1, Fz1)
  Cloning method: Gibson Cloning
  Sequencing primers: 5′ TGTAAAACGACGGCCAGT; 3′ CAGGAAACAGCTATGACCATG
Resource information
  A portion of this plasmid was derived from a plasmid made by: Chris Garcia & Jeremy Nathans (Addgene #42253)
Terms and licenses: Academic/Nonprofit Terms; Industry Terms: Not Available to Industry
Depositor comments: Please visit https://doi.org/10.1101/2022.03.29.486284 for bioRxiv preprint.
How to cite: tetO-Fzd1-IRES-tdTomato (TET006) was a gift from C. Ron Yu (Addgene plasmid # 160510 ; http://n2t.net/addgene:160510 ; RRID:Addgene_160510)
