[The description below was written by a language model from this plasmid's Addgene catalogue record and pLannotate feature annotations shown in this document.]
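Description:
tetO-Fzd1-IRES-tdTomato (TET006) is a 7,952 bp mammalian expression plasmid for tetracycline-transactivator-dependent expression of mouse Frizzled 1 (Fzd1), a Wnt receptor, together with a red fluorescent marker. It was built by Gibson cloning, replacing the gene in a lab-made parent vector (tetO-V1rj3-IRES-tdTomato) with the Fzd1 coding sequence, part of which derives from an earlier Frizzled plasmid. In bacteria it is maintained through a high-copy ColE1/pUC-type origin and selected with ampicillin via the β-lactamase gene. The backbone also carries an f1 origin, flanking T7 and T3 promoters, and remnants of lacZα, lacI and the lac promoter/operator region typical of a phagemid cloning vector.

The expression cassette begins with a tetracycline response element containing seven tetO copies placed upstream of a minimal CMV promoter, so transcription depends on binding of tTA supplied from another source; no transactivator is annotated on this plasmid. A chimeric adenovirus/immunoglobulin intron follows the promoter, a type of element commonly included to improve transcript processing and expression. The Fzd1 open reading frame is then linked through an EMCV IRES to tdTomato (annotated as a fragment), and the bicistronic transcript is terminated by a bovine growth hormone polyadenylation signal. Because both proteins are translated from one mRNA, tdTomato fluorescence marks the cells in which Fzd1 is being induced without fusing anything to the receptor. No mammalian selection marker is annotated. The associated publication concerns circuit plasticity and imprinted odor memory, which suggests use for controlled Fzd1 expression in the olfactory system, though the record does not specify how the construct was delivered.
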