Features (pLannotate 1.2.2; 19 found; start..end, strand, type, name):
     53..71      +  promoter       T7 promoter: promoter for bacteriophage T7 RNA polymerase
    113..383     +  protein_bind   tetracycline response element: contains seven copies of the tetracycline operator tetO tetracycline repressor TetR
    394..411     +  misc_feature   MCS (fragment): pUC18/19 multiple cloning site
    416..454     +  promoter       minimal CMV promoter: human cytomegalovirus (CMV) immediate early promoter
    609..838     +  intron         chimeric intron: chimera between introns from adenovirus and immunoglobulin heavy chain genes
    884..2809    +  CDS            Fzd1: FZD1_MOUSE - Experimental evidence at protein level: Swiss-Prot protein existence level 1. Receptor for Wnt proteins (PubMed:15923619). Activated by WNT7B (PubMed:15923619). Activated by WNT3A, WNT3, WNT1 and to a lesser extent WNT2, but apparently not by WNT4, WNT5A, WNT5B, WNT6, WNT7A or WNT7B (By similarity). Contradictory results showing activation by WNT7B have been described for mouse (PubMed:15923619). Functions in the canonical Wnt/beta-catenin signaling pathway (PubMed:15923619). The canonical Wnt/beta-catenin signaling pathway leads to the activation of disheveled proteins, inhibitio
   2840..3416    +  misc_feature   IRES2: internal ribosome entry site (IRES) of the encephalomyocarditis virus (EMCV)
   3431..4860    +  CDS            tdTomato (fragment): tandem dimeric (pseudo-monomeric) derivative of DsRed (Shaner et al., 2004) mammalian codon-optimized
   4938..5162    +  polyA_signal   bGH poly(A) signal: bovine growth hormone polyadenylation signal
   5191..5209    -  promoter       T3 promoter: promoter for bacteriophage T3 RNA polymerase
   5254..5270    -  protein_bind   lac operator: The lac repressor binds to the lac operator to inhibit transcription in E. coli. This inhibition can be relieved by adding lactose or isopropyl-β-D-thiogalactopyranoside (IPTG). lac repressor encoded by lacI
   5278..5308    -  promoter       lac promoter: promoter for the E. coli lac operon
   5323..5344    -  protein_bind   CAP binding site: CAP binding activates transcription in the presence of cAMP. E. coli catabolite activator protein
   5357..5449    -  CDS            lacI (fragment): lac repressor; lacI; The lac repressor binds to the lac operator to inhibit transcription in E. coli. This inhibition can be relieved by adding lactose or isopropyl-β-D-thiogalactopyranoside (IPTG).
   5632..6220    -  rep_origin     ori: high-copy-number ColE1/pMB1/pBR322/pUC origin of replication
   6391..7251    -  CDS            AmpR: β-lactamase; bla; confers resistance to ampicillin, carbenicillin, and related antibiotics
   7252..7356    -  promoter       AmpR promoter: bla
   7409..7837    -  rep_origin     f1 ori (sequence partly withheld): f1 bacteriophage origin of replication; arrow indicates direction of (+) strand synthesis
   7842..45      -  CDS            lacZα (fragment) (across the origin): LacZα fragment of β-galactosidase; lacZ fragment
>Addgene plasmid #160510 | tetO-Fzd1-IRES-tdTomato (TET006) | addgene full sequence | sequence record 316176 | Addgene NGS Result
GCCAGGGTTTTCCCAGTCACGACGTTGTAAAACGACGGCCAGTGAGCGCGCGTAATACGACTCACTATAG
GGCGAATTGGGTACGGCGCGCCGGATCCCTCGAGTTTACCACTCCCTATCAGTGATAGAGAAAAGTGAAA
GTCGAGTTTACCACTCCCTATCAGTGATAGAGAAAAGTGAAAGTCGAGTTTACCACTCCCTATCAGTGAT
AGAGAAAAGTGAAAGTCGAGTTTACCACTCCCTATCAGTGATAGAGAAAAGTGAAAGTCGAGTTTACCAC
TCCCTATCAGTGATAGAGAAAAGTGAAAGTCGAGTTTACCACTCCCTATCAGTGATAGAGAAAAGTGAAA
GTCGAGTTTACCACTCCCTATCAGTGATAGAGAAAAGTGAAAGTCGAGCTCGGTACCCGGGTCGAGGTAG
GCGTGTACGGTGGGAGGCCTATATAAGCAGAGCTCGTTTAGTGAACCGTCAGATCGCCTGGAGACGCCAT
CCACGCTGTTTTGACCTCCATAGAAGACACCGGGACCGATCCAGCCTCCGCGGCCCCGAATTCACCACGT
GGCCGCATCGATTCTAGAATTCGCTGTCTGCGAGGGCCAGCTGTTGGGGTGAGTACTCCCTCTCAAAAGC
GGGCATGACTTCTGCGCTAAGATTGTCAGTTTCCAAAAACGAGGAGGATTTGATATTCACCTGGCCCGCG
GTGATGCCTTTGAGGGTGGCCGCGTCCATCTGGTCAGAAAAGACAATCTTTTTGTTGTCAAGCTTGAGGT
GTGGCAGGCTTGAGATCTGGCCATACACTTGAGTGACAATGACATCCACTTTGCCTTTCTCTCCACAGGT
GTCCACTCCCAGGTCCAACTGCAGCCCAAGCGGATCTACGCGTATGGCTGAGGAGGCGGCGCCTAGCGAG
TCCCGGGCCGCCGGCCGGCTGAGCTTGGAACTTTGTGCCGAAGCACTCCCGGGCCGGCGGGAGGAGGTGG
GGCACGAGGACACGGCCAGCCACCGCCGCCCCCGGGCTGATCCCCGGCGTTGGGCTAGCGGGCTGCTGCT
GCTGCTTTGGTTGCTGGAGGCTCCTCTGCTTTTGGGGGTCCGAGCGCAGGCGGCGGGCCAGGTATCCGGG
CCGGGCCAGCAAGCCCCGCCGCCGCCCCAGCCCCAGCAGAGCGGGCAGCAGTACAACGGCGAACGGGGCA
TCTCCATCCCGGACCACGGCTACTGCCAGCCCATCTCCATCCCGCTGTGCACGGACATCGCGTACAACCA
GACCATCATGCCCAACCTGCTGGGCCACACGAATCAGGAGGACGCCGGTCTGGAGGTGCACCAGTTCTAC
CCTCTGGTGAAGGTGCAGTGCTCCGCCGAGCTCAAGTTCTTCCTGTGCTCCATGTACGCGCCTGTGTGCA
CCGTACTGGAGCAGGCGCTACCGCCCTGCCGCTCCCTGTGCGAGCGCGCACGCCAGGGCTGCGAGGCGCT
CATGAACAAGTTCGGCTTCCAGTGGCCAGACACACTCAAGTGCGAGAAGTTCCCGGTGCACGGCGCAGGA
GAGCTGTGCGTGGGCCAGAACACGTCCGACAAAGGCACCCCAACTCCCTCCTTGCTACCAGAGTTCTGGA
CCAGTAATCCGCAGCACGGCGGCGGTGGTTACCGCGGCGGCTACCCGGGGGGTGCCGGGACGGTGGAGCG
GGGAAAGTTCTCCTGCCCGCGCGCCCTCAGGGTGCCCTCCTACCTCAACTACCACTTTCTGGGGGAGAAG
GACTGCGGCGCACCCTGCGAACCCACCAAGGTTTACGGGCTCATGTACTTCGGGCCAGAGGAGCTGCGCT
TCTCGCGCACCTGGATAGGCATCTGGTCCGTGCTGTGCTGCGCCTCCACGCTCTTCACGGTGCTCACGTA
CCTAGTGGACATGCGGCGCTTCAGCTACCCGGAACGGCCCATCATTTTCCTGTCCGGCTGTTACACAGCG
GTGGCGGTGGCCTACATCGCTGGCTTTCTGTTGGAGGACCGGGTGGTGTGCAACGACAAGTTTGCAGAGG
ACGGGGCGCGCACGGTGGCGCAGGGCACTAAGAAAGAAGGCTGCACTATACTCTTTATGATGCTCTACTT
CTTCAGCATGGCCAGCTCCATCTGGTGGGTGATCCTGTCCCTCACCTGGTTCCTGGCAGCCGGCATGAAG
TGGGGCCACGAAGCCATCGAGGCCAACTCACAGTATTTCCATTTAGCCGCCTGGGCTGTGCCAGCCATCA
AAACTATAACCATCTTGGCGTTGGGCCAGGTGGATGGCGACGTACTGAGCGGAGTGTGTTTTGTGGGGCT
CAACAACGTGGACGCACTGCGTGGCTTTGTGCTGGCGCCTCTCTTCGTTTATCTGTTCATTGGCACTTCT
TTCCTGCTGGCCGGTTTCGTGTCACTCTTCCGCATCCGCACCATCATGAAGCATGACGGCACCAAGACAG
AGAAGCTGGAGAAGCTCATGGTGCGCATCGGAGTCTTCAGTGTCCTCTACACTGTGCCGGCCACCATCGT
CATCGCCTGCTACTTCTATGAACAGGCCTTTCGGGACCAGTGGGAGCGCAGCTGGGTGGCCCAGAGCTGC
AAGAGTTATGCCATCCCTTGCCCTCACCTCCAGGGAGGTGGAGGAGTCCCACCACACCCGCCCATGAGCC
CAGACTTTACAGTCTTCATGATCAAGTATCTCATGACGCTGATTGTGGGCATCACATCGGGCTTCTGGAT
CTGGTCCGGCAAGACACTGAATTCCTGGAGGAAGTTCTACACGAGGCTTACCAACAGCAAACAGGGGGAG
ACTACCGTCTGATTAATTAAGTTCAAGCTTCGAATTCCGCCCTCCCCCCCCCCTAACGTTACTGGCCGAA
GCCGCTTGGAATAAGGCCGGTGTGCGTTTGTCTATATGTTATTTTCCACCATATTGCCGTCTTTTGGCAA
TGTGAGGGCCCGGAAACCTGGCCCTGTCTTCTTGACGAGCATTCCTAGGGGTCTTTCCCCTCTCGCCAAA
GGAATGCAAGGTCTGTTGAATGTCGTGAAGGAAGCAGTTCCTCTGGAAGCTTCTTGAAGACAAACAACGT
CTGTAGCGACCCTTTGCAGGCAGCGGAACCCCCCACCTGGCGACAGGTGCCTCTGCGGCCAAAAGCCACG
TGTATAAGATACACCTGCAAAGGCGGCACAACCCCAGTGCCACGTTGTGAGTTGGATAGTTGTGGAAAGA
GTCAAATGGCTCTCCTAAGCGTATTCAACAAGGGGCTGAAGGATGCCCAGAAGGTACCCCATTGTATGGG
ATCTGATCTGGGGCCTCGGTGCACATGCTTTACATGTGTTTAGTCGAGGTTAAAAAAACGTCTAGGCCCC
CCGAACCACGGGGACGTGGTTTTCCTTTGAAAAACACGATGATAATATGGCCACAAGCTAGCATCCGATG
ATGGTGAGCAAGGGCGAGGAGGTCATCAAAGAGTTCATGCGCTTCAAGGTGCGCATGGAGGGCTCCATGA
ACGGCCACGAGTTCGAGATCGAGGGCGAGGGCGAGGGCCGCCCCTACGAGGGCACCCAGACCGCCAAGCT
GAAGGTGACCAAGGGCGGCCCCCTGCCCTTCGCCTGGGACATCCTGTCCCCCCAGTTCATGTACGGCTCC
AAGGCGTACGTGAAGCACCCCGCCGACATCCCCGATTACAAGAAGCTGTCCTTCCCCGAGGGCTTCAAGT
GGGAGCGCGTGATGAACTTCGAGGACGGCGGTCTGGTGACCGTGACCCAGGACTCCTCCCTGCAGGACGG
CACGCTGATCTACAAGGTGAAGATGCGCGGCACCAACTTCCCCCCCGACGGCCCCGTAATGCAGAAGAAG
ACCATGGGCTGGGAGGCCTCCACCGAGCGCCTGTACCCCCGCGACGGCGTGCTGAAGGGCGAGATCCACC
AGGCCCTGAAGCTGAAGGACGGCGGCCACTACCTGGTGGAGTTCAAGACCATCTACATGGCCAAGAAGCC
CGTGCAACTGCCCGGCTACTACTACGTGGACACCAAGCTGGACATCACCTCCCACAACGAGGACTACACC
ATCGTGGAACAGTACGAGCGCTCCGAGGGCCGCCACCACCTGTTCCTGGGGCATGGCACCGGCAGCACCG
GCAGCGGCAGCTCCGGCACCGCCTCCTCCGAGGACAACAACATGGCCGTCATCAAAGAGTTCATGCGCTT
CAAGGTGCGCATGGAGGGCTCCATGAACGGCCACGAGTTCGAGATCGAGGGCGAGGGCGAGGGCCGCCCC
TACGAGGGCACCCAGACCGCCAAGCTGAAGGTGACCAAGGGCGGCCCCCTGCCCTTCGCCTGGGACATCC
TGTCCCCCCAGTTCATGTACGGCTCCAAGGCGTACGTGAAGCACCCCGCCGACATCCCCGATTACAAGAA
GCTGTCCTTCCCCGAGGGCTTCAAGTGGGAGCGCGTGATGAACTTCGAGGACGGCGGTCTGGTGACCGTG
ACCCAGGACTCCTCCCTGCAGGACGGCACGCTGATCTACAAGGTGAAGATGCGCGGCACCAACTTCCCCC
CCGACGGCCCCGTAATGCAGAAGAAGACCATGGGCTGGGAGGCCTCCACCGAGCGCCTGTACCCCCGCGA
CGGCGTGCTGAAGGGCGAGATCCACCAGGCCCTGAAGCTGAAGGACGGCGGCCGCTACCTGGTGGAGTTC
AAGACCATCTACATGGCCAAGAAGCCCGTGCAACTGCCCGGCTACTACTACGTGGACACCAAGCTGGACA
TCACCTCCCACAACGAGGACTACACCATCGTGGAACAGTACGAGCGCTCCGAGGGCCGCCACCACCTGTT
CCTGTACGGCATGGACGAGCTGTACAAGTAAGAATTCTGCAGATATCCAGCACAGTGGCGGCCGCTCGAG
TCTAGAGGGCCCGTTTAAACCCGCTGATCAGCCTCGACTGTGCCTTCTAGTTGCCAGCCATCTGTTGTTT
GCCCCTCCCCCGTGCCTTCCTTGACCCTGGAAGGTGCCACTCCCACTGTCCTTTCCTAATAAAATGAGGA
AATTGCATCGCATTGTCTGAGTAGGTGTCATTCTATTCTGGGGGGTGGGGTGGGGCAGGACAGCAAGGGG
GAGGATTGGGAAGACAATAGCAGGCATGCTGGGGATGCGGTGGGCTCTATGGCTTGGCCGGCCAGCTCCA
GCTTTTGTTCCCTTTAGTGAGGGTTAATTGCGCGCTTGGCGTAATCATGGTCATAGCTGTTTCCTGTGTG
AAATTGTTATCCGCTCACAATTCCACACAACATACGAGCCGGAAGCATAAAGTGTAAAGCCTGGGGTGCC
TAATGAGTGAGCTAACTCACATTAATTGCGTTGCGCTCACTGCCCGCTTTCCAGTCGGGAAACCTGTCGT
GCCAGCTGCATTAATGAATCGGCCAACGCGCGGGGAGAGGCGGTTTGCGTATTGGGCGCTCTTCCGCTTC
CTCGCTCACTGACTCGCTGCGCTCGGTCGTTCGGCTGCGGCGAGCGGTATCAGCTCACTCAAAGGCGGTA
ATACGGTTATCCACAGAATCAGGGGATAACGCAGGAAAGAACATGTGAGCAAAAGGCCAGCAAAAGGCCA
GGAACCGTAAAAAGGCCGCGTTGCTGGCGTTTTTCCATAGGCTCCGCCCCCCTGACGAGCATCACAAAAA
TCGACGCTCAAGTCAGAGGTGGCGAAACCCGACAGGACTATAAAGATACCAGGCGTTTCCCCCTGGAAGC
TCCCTCGTGCGCTCTCCTGTTCCGACCCTGCCGCTTACCGGATACCTGTCCGCCTTTCTCCCTTCGGGAA
GCGTGGCGCTTTCTCATAGCTCACGCTGTAGGTATCTCAGTTCGGTGTAGGTCGTTCGCTCCAAGCTGGG
CTGTGTGCACGAACCCCCCGTTCAGCCCGACCGCTGCGCCTTATCCGGTAACTATCGTCTTGAGTCCAAC
CCGGTAAGACACGACTTATCGCCACTGGCAGCAGCCACTGGTAACAGGATTAGCAGAGCGAGGTATGTAG
GCGGTGCTACAGAGTTCTTGAAGTGGTGGCCTAACTACGGCTACACTAGAAGAACAGTATTTGGTATCTG
CGCTCTGCTGAAGCCAGTTACCTTCGGAAAAAGAGTTGGTAGCTCTTGATCCGGCAAACAAACCACCGCT
GGTAGCGGTGGTTTTTTTGTTTGCAAGCAGCAGATTACGCGCAGAAAAAAAGGATCTCAAGAAGATCCTT
TGATCTTTTCTACGGGGTCTGACGCTCAGTGGAACGAAAACTCACGTTAAGGGATTTTGGTCATGAGATT
ATCAAAAAGGATCTTCACCTAGATCCTTTTAAATTAAAAATGAAGTTTTAAATCAATCTAAAGTATATAT
GAGTAAACTTGGTCTGACAGTTACCAATGCTTAATCAGTGAGGCACCTATCTCAGCGATCTGTCTATTTC
GTTCATCCATAGTTGCCTGACTCCCCGTCGTGTAGATAACTACGATACGGGAGGGCTTACCATCTGGCCC
CAGTGCTGCAATGATACCGCGAGACCCACGCTCACCGGCTCCAGATTTATCAGCAATAAACCAGCCAGCC
GGAAGGGCCGAGCGCAGAAGTGGTCCTGCAACTTTATCCGCCTCCATCCAGTCTATTAATTGTTGCCGGG
AAGCTAGAGTAAGTAGTTCGCCAGTTAATAGTTTGCGCAACGTTGTTGCCATTGCTACAGGCATCGTGGT
GTCACGCTCGTCGTTTGGTATGGCTTCATTCAGCTCCGGTTCCCAACGATCAAGGCGAGTTACATGATCC
CCCATGTTGTGCAAAAAAGCGGTTAGCTCCTTCGGTCCTCCGATCGTTGTCAGAAGTAAGTTGGCCGCAG
TGTTATCACTCATGGTTATGGCAGCACTGCATAATTCTCTTACTGTCATGCCATCCGTAAGATGCTTTTC
TGTGACTGGTGAGTACTCAACCAAGTCATTCTGAGAATAGTGTATGCGGCGACCGAGTTGCTCTTGCCCG
GCGTCAATACGGGATAATACCGCGCCACATAGCAGAACTTTAAAAGTGCTCATCATTGGAAAACGTTCTT
CGGGGCGAAAACTCTCAAGGATCTTACCGCTGTTGAGATCCAGTTCGATGTAACCCACTCGTGCACCCAA
CTGATCTTCAGCATCTTTTACTTTCACCAGCGTTTCTGGGTGAGCAAAAACAGGAAGGCAAAATGCCGCA
AAAAAGGGAATAAGGGCGACACGGAAATGTTGAATACTCATACTCTTCCTTTTTCAATATTATTGAAGCA
TTTATCAGGGTTATTGTCTCATGAGCGGATACATATTTGAATGTATTTAGAAAAATAAACAAATAGGGGT
TCCGCGCACATTTCCCCGAAAAGTGCCACCTAAATTGTAAGCGTTAATATTTTGTTAAAATTCGCGTTAA
ATTTTTGTTAAATCAGCTCATTTTTTAACCAATAGGCCGAAATCGGCAAAATCCCTTATAAATCAAAAGA
ATAGACCGAGATAGGGT
[37 nt withheld, positions 7508-7544]
AAAGAACGTGGACTCCAACGTCAAAGG
[49 nt withheld, positions 7572-7620]
T
[91 nt withheld, positions 7622-7712]
G
[124 nt withheld, positions 7714-7837]
CCCATTCGCCATTCAGGCTGCGCAACTGTTGGGAAGGGCGATCGGTGCGGGCCTCTTCGCTATTACGCCA
GCTGGCGAAAGGGGGATGTGCTGCAAGGCGATTAAGTTGGGTAAC
