>Addgene plasmid #160510 | tetO-Fzd1-IRES-tdTomato (TET006) | depositor partial sequence | sequence record 310854 | This sequence covers part of the insert.
GATCCCTCGAGTTTACCACTCCCTATCAGTGATAGAGAAAAGTGAAAGTCGAGTTTACCACTCCCTATCA
GTGATAGAGAAAAGTGAAAGTCGAGTTTACCACTCCCTATCAGTGATAGAGAAAAGTGAAAGTCGAGTTT
ACCACTCCCTATCAGTGATAGAGAAAAGTGAAAGTCGAGTTTACCACTCCCTATCAGTGATAGAGAAAAG
TGAAAGTCGAGTTTACCACTCCCTATCAGTGATAGAGAAAAGTGAAAGTCGAGTTTACCACTCCCTATCA
GTGATAGAGAAAAGTGAAAGTCGAGCTCGGTACCCGGGTCGAGGTAGGCGTGTACGGTGGGAGGCCTATA
TAAGCAGAGCTCGTTTAGTGAACCGTCAGATCGCCTGGAGACGCCATCCACGCTGTTTTGACCTCCATAG
AAGACACCGGGACCGATCCAGCCTCCGCGGCCCCGAATTCACCACGTGGCCGCATCGATTCTAGAATTCG
CTGTCTGCGAGGGCCAGCTGTTGGGGTGAGTACTCCCTCTCAAAAGCGGGCATGACTTCTGCGCTAAGAT
TGTCAGTTTCCAAAAACGAGGAGGATTTGATATTCACCTGGCCCGCGGTGATGCCTTTGAGGGTGGCCGC
GTCCATCTGGTCAGAAAAGACAATCTTTTTGTTGTCAAGCTTGAGGTGTGGCAGGCTTGAGATCTGGCCA
TACACTTGAGTGACAATGACATCCACTTTGCCTTTCTCTCCACAGGTGTCCACTCCCAGGTCCAACTGCA
GCCCAAGCGGATCTACGCGTATGGCTGAGGAGGCGGCGCCTAGCGAGTCCCGGGCCGCCGGCCGGCTGAG
CTTGGAACTTTGTGCCGAAGCACTCCCGGGCCGGCGGGAGGAGGTGGGGCACGAGGACACGGCCAGCCAC
CGCCGCCCCCGGGCTGATCCCCGGCGTTGGGCTAGCGGGCTGCTGCTGCTGCTTTGGTTGCTGGAGGCTC
CTCTGCTTTTGGGGGTCCGAGCGCAGGCGGCGGGCCAGGTATCCGGGCCGGGCCAGCAAGCCCCGCCGCC
GCCCCAGCCCCAGCAGAGCGGGCAGCAGTACAACGGCGAACGGGGCATCTCCATCCCGGACCACGGCTAC
TGCCAGCCCATCTCCATCCCGCTGTGCACGGACATCGCGTACAACCAGACCATCATGCCCAACCTGCTGG
GCCACACGAATCAGGAGGACGCCGGTCTGGAGGTGCACCAGTTCTACCCTCTGGTGAAGGTGCAGTGCTC
CGCCGAGCTCAAGTTCTTCCTGTGCTCCATGTACGCGCCTGTGTGCACCGTACTGGAGCAGGCGCTACCG
CCCTGCCGCTCCCTGTGCGAGCGCGCACGCCAGGGCTGCGAGGCGCTCATGAACAAGTTCGGCTTCCAGT
GGCCAGACACACTCAAGTGCGAGAAGTTCCCGGTGCACGGCGCAGGAGAGCTGTGCGTGGGCCAGAACAC
GTCCGACAAAGGCACCCCAACTCCCTCCTTGCTACCAGAGTTCTGGACCAGTAATCCGCAGCACGGCGGC
GGTGGTTACCGCGGCGGCTACCCGGGGGGTGCCGGGACGGTGGAGCGGGGAAAGTTCTCCTGCCCGCGCG
CCCTCAGGGTGCCCTCCTACCTCAACTACCACTTTCTGGGGGAGAAGGACTGCGGCGCACCCTGCGAACC
CACCAAGGTTTACGGGCTCATGTACTTCGGGCCAGAGGAGCTGCGCTTCTCGCGCACCTGGATAGGCATC
TGGTCCGTGCTGTGCTGCGCCTCCACGCTCTTCACGGTGCTCACGTACCTAGTGGACATGCGGCGCTTCA
GCTACCCGGAACGGCCCATCATTTTCCTGTCCGGCTGTTACACAGCGGTGGCGGTGGCCTACATCGCTGG
CTTTCTGTTGGAGGACCGGGTGGTGTGCAACGACAAGTTTGCAGAGGACGGGGCGCGCACGGTGGCGCAG
GGCACTAAGAAAGAAGGCTGCACTATACTCTTTATGATGCTCTACTTCTTCAGCATGGCCAGCTCCATCT
GGTGGGTGATCCTGTCCCTCACCTGGTTCCTGGCAGCCGGCATGAAGTGGGGCCACGAAGCCATCGAGGC
CAACTCACAGTATTTCCATTTAGCCGCCTGGGCTGTGCCAGCCATCAAAACTATAACCATCTTGGCGTTG
GGCCAGGTGGATGGCGACGTACTGAGCGGAGTGTGTTTTGTGGGGCTCAACAACGTGGACGCACTGCGTG
GCTTTGTGCTGGCGCCTCTCTTCGTTTATCTGTTCATTGGCACTTCTTTCCTGCTGGCCGGTTTCGTGTC
ACTC
